Addgene plasmid #42464: EBF1A
Purpose: Bacterial expression for structure determination; may not be full ORF
Depositing lab: Nicola Burgess-Brown. Depositing organization: University of Oxford.
Backbone
  Vector backbone: pNIC28-Bsa4
  Backbone manufacturer: SGC
  Vector type: Bacterial Expression
Growth in bacteria
  Bacterial resistance: Kanamycin, 50 μg/mL
  Growth temperature: 37°C
  Growth strain: Mach1 ;
  Copy number: High Copy
Gene/Insert
  Gene/Insert name: EBF1A (alt names: EBF1; gi|31415878; PDB:3MQI)
  Species: H. sapiens (human)
  Insert size (bp): 382
  Mutation: See Comments
  Entrez Gene: EBF1 (a.k.a. COE1, EBF, O/E-1, OLF1)
  Tag / fusion protein: His6-TEV (N terminal on insert)
  Cloning method: Ligation Independent Cloning
  Sequencing primers: 5′ T7; 3′ T7-term
Terms and licenses: Academic/Nonprofit Terms; Industry Terms: Not Available to Industry
Depositor comments: http://www.thesgc.org/structures/3MQI/ Use BL21(DE3)-R3-pRARE2 strain for expression.
How to cite: EBF1A was a gift from Nicola Burgess-Brown (Addgene plasmid # 42464 ; http://n2t.net/addgene:42464 ; RRID:Addgene_42464)
