[The description below was written by a language model from this plasmid's Addgene catalogue record.]
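Description:
EBF1A is a bacterial expression plasmid built on the pNIC28-Bsa4 backbone from the Structural Genomics Consortium, made to produce a fragment of human EBF1 (early B-cell factor 1, also known as COE1, O/E-1 or OLF1) as recombinant protein for structure determination. It is a high-copy plasmid propagated in E. coli under kanamycin selection. The record gives no feature table, so the origin of replication and the exact regulatory elements are not itemised. The listed sequencing primers, T7 forward and T7 terminator, indicate that the insert sits in a T7 promoter/terminator expression cassette, which fits the depositor's recommendation of a DE3-type BL21 expression host that also supplies rare-codon tRNAs.

The insert is about 382 bp and was introduced by ligation-independent cloning. At that size it encodes only a domain-sized portion of EBF1, and the record itself cautions that it may not be the full open reading frame. Which residues are covered is not stated. The mutation field refers only to the depositor comments, which describe no specific change. The fragment is fused at its N-terminus to a hexahistidine tag followed by a TEV protease recognition site, so the protein can be captured by immobilised metal affinity chromatography and the tag then cleaved off to leave near-native protein. The construct is linked to a deposited crystal structure of EBF1, and its typical use is overexpression and purification of this EBF1 fragment for crystallography or related biophysical and biochemical studies.
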