>Addgene plasmid #42464 | EBF1A | depositor partial sequence | sequence record 57296 | EBF1A sequence 382 bps
CATATGCACCATCATCATCATCATTCTTCTGGTGTAGATCTGGGTACCGAGAACCTGTACTTCCAATCCA
TGGAACATGCTACTCCCTGTATCAAAGCCATCAGCCCGAGTGAAGGATGGACGACGGGAGGTGCGACTGT
GATCATCATAGGGGACAATTTCTTTGATGGGTTACAGGTCATATTCGGTACCATGCTGGTCTGGAGTGAG
TTGATCACTCCTCATGCCATCCGTGTGCAGACCCCTCCTCGGCACATCCCTGGTGTTGTGGAAGTCACAC
TGTCCTACAAATCTAAGCAGTTCTGCAAAGGAACACCAGGCAGATTCATTTATACAGCGCTCAACGAACC
CACCTGACAGTAAAGGTGGATACGGATCCGAA
