>Addgene plasmid #42464 | EBF1A | addgene partial sequence | sequence record 59963 | T7 5'-TAATACGACTCACTATAGGG-3'
ATTCCCCTCTAGAAATAATTTTGTTTAACTTTAAGAAGGAGATATACATATGCACCATCATCATCATCAT
TCTTCTGGTGTAGATCTGGGTACCGAGAACCTGTACTTCCAATCCATGGAACATGCTACTCCCTGTATCA
AAGCCATCAGCCCGAGTGAAGGATGGACGACGGGAGGTGCGACTGTGATCATCATAGGGGACAATTTCTT
TGATGGGTTACAGGTCATATTCGGTACCATGCTGGTCTGGAGTGAGTTGATCACTCCTCATGCCATCCGT
GTGCAGACCCCTCCTCGGCACATCCCTGGTGTTGTGGAAGTCACACTGTCCTACAAATCTAAGCAGTTCT
GCAAAGGAACACCAGGCAGATTCATTTATACAGCGCTCAACGAACCCACCTGACAGTAAAGGTGGATACG
GATCCGAATTCGAGCTCCGTCGACAAGCTTGCGGCCGCACTCGAGCACCACCACCACCACCACTGAGATC
CGGCTGCTAACAAAGCCCGAAAGGAAGCTGAGTTGGCTGCTGCCACCGCTGAGCAATAACTAGCATAACC
CCTTGGGGCCTCTAAACGGGTCTTGAGGGGTTTTTTGCTGAAAGGAGGAACTATATCCGGATTGGCGAAT
GGG
[124 nt withheld, positions 634-757]
C
[91 nt withheld, positions 759-849]
A
[49 nt withheld, positions 851-899]
CCTTTGACGTTGGAGTCCACGTTCTTTAATAGTGGACTCTTGTTCCAAACTGGAA
